>Addgene plasmid #170217 | LV_EF1a_Caspase8(C360A)-P2A-Hygro_Barcode | addgene full sequence | sequence record 334585 | Addgene NGS Result
GTCGACGGATCGGGAGATCTCCCGATCCCCTATGGTGCACTCTCAGTACAATCTGCTCTGATGCCGCATA
GTTAAGCCAGTATCTGCTCCCTGCTTGTGTGTTGGAGGTCGCTGAGTAGTGCGCGAGCAAAATTTAAGCT
ACAACAAGGCAAGGCTTGACCGACAATTGCATGAAGAATCTGCTTAGGGTTAGGCGTTTTGCGCTGCTTC
GCGATGTACGGGCCAGATATACGCGTTGACATTGATTATTGACTAGTTATTAATAGTAATCAATTACGGG
GTCATTAGTTCATAGCCCATATATGGAGTTCCGCGTTACATAACTTACGGTAAATGGCCCGCCTGGCTGA
CCGCCCAACGACCCCCGCCCATTGACGTCAATAATGACGTATGTTCCCATAGTAACGCCAATAGGGACTT
TCCATTGACGTCAATGGGTGGAGTATTTACGGTAAACTGCCCACTTGGCAGTACATCAAGTGTATCATAT
GCCAAGTACGCCCCCTATTGACGTCAATGACGGTAAATGGCCCGCCTGGCATTATGCCCAGTACATGACC
TTATGGGACTTTCCTACTTGGCAGTACATCTACGTATTAGTCATCGCTATTACCATGGTGATGCGGTTTT
GGCAGTACATCAATGGGCGTGGATAGCGGTTTGACTCACGGGGATTTCCAAGTCTCCACCCCATTGACGT
CAATGGGAGTTTGTTTTGGCACCAAAATCAACGGGACTTTCCAAAATGTCGTAACAACTCCGCCCCATTG
ACGCAAATGGGCGGTAGGCGTGTACGGTGGGAGGTCTATATAAGCAGCGCGTTTTGCCTGTACTGGGTCT
CTCTGGTTAGACCAGATCTGAGCCTGGGAGCTCTCTGGCTAACTAGGGAACCCACTGCTTAAGCCTCAAT
AAAGCTTGCCTTGAGTGCTTCAAGTAGTGTGTGCCCGTCTGTTGTGTGACTCTGGTAACTAGAGATCCCT
CAGACCCTTTTAGTCAGTGTGGAAAATCTCTAGCAGTGGCGCCCGAACAGGGACTTGAAAGCGAAAGGGA
AACCAGAGGAGCTCTCTCGACGCAGGACTCGGCTTGCTGAAGCGCGCACGGCAAGAGGCGAGGGGCGGCG
ACTGGTGAGTACGCCAAAAATTTTGACTAGCGGAGGCTAGAAGGAGAGAGATGGGTGCGAGAGCGTCAGT
ATTAAGCGGGGGAGAATTAGATCGCGATGGGAAAAAATTCGGTTAAGGCCAGGGGGAAAGAAAAAATATA
AATTAAAACATATAGTATGGGCAAGCAGGGAGCTAGAACGATTCGCAGTTAATCCTGGCCTGTTAGAAAC
ATCAGAAGGCTGTAGACAAATACTGGGACAGCTACAACCATCCCTTCAGACAGGATCAGAAGAACTTAGA
TCATTATATAATACAGTAGCAACCCTCTATTGTGTGCATCAAAGGATAGAGATAAAAGACACCAAGGAAG
CTTTAGACAAGATAGAGGAAGAGCAAAACAAAAGTAAGACCACCGCACAGCAAGCGGCCGCTGATCTTCA
GACCTGGAGGAGGAGATATGAGGGACAATTGGAGAAGTGAATTATATAAATATAAAGTAGTAAAAATTGA
ACCATTAGGAGTAGCACCCACCAAGGCAAAGAGAAGAGTGGTGCAGAGAGAAAAAAGAGCAGTGGGAATA
GGAGCTTTGTTCCTTGGGTTCTTGGGAGCAGCAGGAAGCACTATGGGCGCAGCGTCAATGACGCTGACGG
TACAGGCCAGACAATTATTGTCTGGTATAGTGCAGCAGCAGAACAATTTGCTGAGGGCTATTGAGGCGCA
ACAGCATCTGTTGCAACTCACAGTCTGGGGCATCAAGCAGCTCCAGGCAAGAATCCTGGCTGTGGAAAGA
TACCTAAAGGATCAACAGCTCCTGGGGATTTGGGGTTGCTCTGGAAAACTCATTTGCACCACTGCTGTGC
CTTGGAATGCTAGTTGGAGTAATAAATCTCTGGAACAGATTTGGAATCACACGACCTGGATGGAGTGGGA
CAGAGAAATTAACAATTACACAAGCTTAATACACTCCTTAATTGAAGAATCGCAAAACCAGCAAGAAAAG
AATGAACAAGAATTATTGGAATTAGATAAATGGGCAAGTTTGTGGAATTGGTTTAACATAACAAATTGGC
TGTGGTATATAAAATTATTCATAATGATAGTAGGAGGCTTGGTAGGTTTAAGAATAGTTTTTGCTGTACT
TTCTATAGTGAATAGAGTTAGGCAGGGATATTCACCATTATCGTTTCAGACCCACCTCCCAACCCCGAGG
GGACCCGACAGGCCCGAAGGAATAGAAGAAGAAGGTGGAGAGAGAGACAGAGACAGATCCATTCGATTAG
TGAACGGATCGGCACTGCGTGCGCCAATTCTGCAGACAAATGGCAGTATTCATCCACAATTTTAAAAGAA
AAGGGGGGATTGGGGGGTACAGTGCAGGGGAAAGAATAGTAGACATAATAGCAACAGACATACAAACTAA
AGAATTACAAAAACAAATTACAAAAATTCAAAATTTTCGGGTTTATTACAGGGACAGCAGAGATCCAGTT
TGGTTAATTAATCGATAAGCTTTGCAAAGATGGATAAAGTTTTAAACAGAGAGGAATCTTTGCAGCTAAT
GGACCTTCTAGGTCTTGAAAGGAGTGGGAATTGGCTCCGGTGCCCGTCAGTGGGCAGAGCGCACATCGCC
CACAGTCCCCGAGAAGTTGGGGGGAGGGGTCGGCAATTGAACCGGTGCCTAGAGAAGGTGGCGCGGGGTA
AACTGGGAAAGTGATGTCGTGTACTGGCTCCGCCTTTTTCCCGAGGGTGGGGGAGAACCGTATATAAGTG
CAGTAGTCGCCGTGAACGTTCTTTTTCGCAACGGGTTTGCCGCCAGAACACAGGTAAGTGCCGTGTGTGG
TTCCCGCGGGCCTGGCCTCTTTACGGGTTATGGCCCTTGCGTGCCTTGAATTACTTCCACCTGGCTGCAG
TACGTGATTCTTGATCCCGAGCTTCGGGTTGGAAGTGGGTGGGAGAGTTCGAGGCCTTGCGCTTAAGGAG
CCCCTTCGCCTCGTGCTTGAGTTGAGGCCTGGCCTGGGCGCTGGGGCCGCCGCGTGCGAATCTGGTGGCA
CCTTCGCGCCTGTCTCGCTGCTTTCGATAAGTCTCTAGCCATTTAAAATTTTTGATGACCTGCTGCGACG
CTTTTTTTCTGGCAAGATAGTCTTGTAAATGCGGGCCAAGATCTGCACACTGGTATTTCGGTTTTTGGGG
CCGCGGGCGGCGACGGGGCCCGTGCGTCCCAGCGCACATGTTCGGCGAGGCGGGGCCTGCGAGCGCGGCC
ACCGAGAATCGGACGGGGGTAGTCTCAAGCTGGCCGGCCTGCTCTGGTGCCTGGCCTCGCGCCGCCGTGT
ATCGCCCCGCCCTGGGCGGCAAGGCTGGCCCGGTCGGCACCAGTTGCGTGAGCGGAAAGATGGCCGCTTC
CCGGCCCTGCTGCAGGGAGCTCAAAATGGAGGACGCGGCGCTCGGGAGAGCGGGCGGGTGAGTCACCCAC
ACAAAGGAAAAGGGCCTTTCCGTCCTCAGCCGTCGCTTCATGTGACTCCACGGAGTACCGGGCGCCGTCC
AGGCACCTCGATTAGTTCTCGAGCTTTTGGAGTACGTCGTCTTTAGGTTGGGGGGAGGGGTTTTATGCGA
TGGAGTTTCCCCACACTGAGTGGGTGGAGACTGAAGTTAGGCCAGCTTGGCACTTGATGTAATTCTCCTT
GGAATTTGCCCTTTTTGAGTTTGGATCTTGGTTCATTCTCAAGCCTCAGACAGTGGTTCAAAGTTTTTTT
CTTCCATTTCAGGTGTCGTGAGGAATTAGCTTGGTACTAATACGACTCACTATAGGGAGACCCAAGCTGG
CTAGGTAAGCTTGATATCGAATTCCTGCAGCCCGGGGGATCCCGCCACCATGTTGGAGGAAAGCAATCTG
TCCTTCCTGAAGGAGCTGCTCTTCCGAATTAATAGACTGGATTTGCTGATTACCTACCTAAACACTAGAA
AGGAGGAGATGGAAAGGGAACTTCAGACACCAGGCAGGGCTCAAATTTCTGCCTACAGGGTCATGCTCTA
TCAGATTTCAGAAGAAGTGAGCAGATCAGAATTGAGGTCTTTTAAGTTTCTTTTGCAAGAGGAAATCTCC
AAATGCAAACTGGATGATGACATGAACCTGCTGGATATTTTCATAGAGATGGAGAAGAGGGTCATCCTGG
GAGAAGGAAAGTTGGACATCCTGAAAAGAGTCTGTGCCCAAATCAACAAGAGCCTGCTGAAGATAATCAA
CGACTATGAAGAATTCAGCAAAGAGAGAAGCAGCAGCCTTGAAGGAAGTCCTGATGAATTTTCAAATGGG
GAGGAGTTGTGTGGGGTAATGACAATCTCGGACTCTCCAAGAGAACAGGATAGTGAATCACAGACTTTGG
ACAAAGTTTACCAAATGAAAAGCAAACCTCGGGGATACTGTCTGATCATCAACAATCACAATTTTGCAAA
AGCACGGGAGAAAGTGCCCAAACTTCACAGCATTAGGGACAGGAATGGAACACACTTGGATGCAGGGGCT
TTGACCACGACCTTTGAAGAGCTTCATTTTGAGATCAAGCCCCACGATGACTGCACAGTAGAGCAAATCT
ATGAGATTTTGAAAATCTACCAACTCATGGACCACAGTAACATGGACTGCTTCATCTGCTGTATCCTCTC
CCATGGAGACAAGGGCATCATCTATGGCACTGATGGACAGGAGGCCCCCATCTATGAGCTGACATCTCAG
TTCACTGGTTTGAAGTGCCCTTCCCTTGCTGGAAAACCCAAAGTGTTTTTTATTCAGGCTGCTCAGGGGG
ATAACTACCAGAAAGGTATACCTGTTGAGACTGATTCAGAGGAGCAACCCTATTTAGAAATGGATTTATC
ATCACCTCAAACGAGATATATCCCGGATGAGGCTGACTTTCTGCTGGGGATGGCCACTGTGAATAACTGT
GTTTCCTACCGAAACCCTGCAGAGGGAACCTGGTACATCCAGTCACTTTGCCAGAGCCTGAGAGAGCGAT
GTCCTCGAGGCGATGATATTCTCACCATCCTGACTGAAGTGAACTATGAAGTAAGCAACAAGGATGACAA
GAAAAACATGGGGAAACAGATGCCTCAGCCTACTTTCACACTAAGAAAAAAACTTGTCTTCCCTTCTGAT
GGATCCGGCGCAACAAACTTCTCTCTGCTGAAACAAGCCGGAGATGTCGAAGAGAATCCTGGACCGATGA
AAAAGCCTGAACTCACCGCGACGTCTGTCGAGAAGTTTCTGATCGAAAAGTTCGACAGCGTCTCCGACCT
GATGCAGCTCTCGGAGGGCGAAGAATCTCGTGCTTTCAGCTTCGATGTAGGAGGGCGTGGATATGTCCTG
CGGGTAAATAGCTGCGCCGATGGTTTCTACAAAGATCGTTATGTTTATCGGCACTTTGCATCGGCCGCGC
TCCCGATTCCGGAAGTGCTTGACATTGGGGAATTCAGCGAGAGCCTGACCTATTGCATCTCCCGCCGTGC
ACAGGGTGTCACGTTGCAAGACCTGCCTGAAACCGAACTGCCCGCTGTTCTGCAGCCGGTCGCGGAGGCC
ATGGATGCGATCGCTGCGGCCGATCTTAGCCAGACGAGCGGGTTCGGCCCATTCGGACCGCAAGGAATCG
GTCAATACACTACATGGCGTGATTTCATATGCGCGATTGCTGATCCCCATGTGTATCACTGGCAAACTGT
GATGGACGACACCGTCAGTGCGTCCGTCGCGCAGGCTCTCGATGAGCTGATGCTTTGGGCCGAGGACTGC
CCCGAAGTCCGGCACCTCGTGCACGCGGATTTCGGCTCCAACAATGTCCTGACGGACAATGGCCGCATAA
CAGCGGTCATTGACTGGAGCGAGGCGATGTTCGGGGATTCCCAATACGAGGTCGCCAACATCTTCTTCTG
GAGGCCGTGGTTGGCTTGTATGGAGCAGCAGACGCGCTACTTCGAGCGGAGGCATCCGGAGCTTGCAGGA
TCGCCGCGGCTCCGGGCGTATATGCTCCGCATTGGTCTTGACCAACTCTATCAGAGCTTGGTTGACGGCA
ATTTCGATGATGCAGCTTGGGCGCAGGGTCGATGCGACGCAATCGTCCGATCCGGAGCCGGGACTGTCGG
GCGTACACAAATCGCCCGCAGAAGCGCGGCCGTCTGGACCGATGGCTGTGTAGAAGTACTCGCCGATAGT
GGAAACCGACGCCCCAGCACTCGTCCGAGGGCAAAGGAATAAGTTAGAACTATTTCCTGGCTGTTACGCG
CCTATCACTTCCTCATTATCCTACTGACGGGCTTGTTAAACAGTGAACCGCCCGCCCCACGACCCGCAGC
GCCCGACCGAAAGGAGCGCACGACCCCATGCATCGAACAAAAGAAAAGGGGGGACTGGAAGGGCTAATTC
ACTCCCAACGAAGACAAGATATCATAACTTCGTATAGCATACATTATACGAAGTTATCGGCTAGCTGGTC
CGGACTGTACTGGGTCTCTCTGGTTAGACCAGATCTGAGCCTGGGAGCTCTCTGGCTAACTAGGGAACCC
ACTGCTTAAGCCTCAATAAAGCTTGCCTTGAGTGCTTCAAGTAGTGTGTGCCCGTCTGTTGTGTGACTCT
GGTAACTAGAGATCCCTCAGACCCTTTTAGTCAGTGTGGAAAATCTCTAGCAGGGCCCGTTTAAACCCGC
TGATCAGCCTCGACTGTGCCTTCTAGTTGCCAGCCATCTGTTGTTTGCCCCTCCCCCGTGCCTTCCTTGA
CCCTGGAAGGTGCCACTCCCACTGTCCTTTCCTAATAAAATGAGGAAATTGCATCGCATTGTCTGAGTAG
GTGTCATTCTATTCTGGGGGGTGGGGTGGGGCAGGACAGCAAGGGGGAGGATTGGGAAGACAATAGCAGG
CATGCTGGGGATGCGGTGGGCTCTATGGCTTCTGAGGCGGAAAGAACCAGCTGGGGCTCTAGGGGGTATC
CCC
[124 nt withheld, positions 7074-7197]
C
[91 nt withheld, positions 7199-7289]
A
[49 nt withheld, positions 7291-7339]
CCTTTGACGTTGGAGTCCACGTTCTTT
[37 nt withheld, positions 7367-7403]
ACCCTATCTCGGTCTATTCTTTTGATTTATAAGGGATTTTGCCGATTTCGGCCTATTGGTTAAAAAATGA
GCTGATTTAACAAAAATTTAACGCGAATTAATTCTGTGGAATGTGTGTCAGTTAGGGTGTGGAAAGTCCC
CAGGCTCCCCAGCAGGCAGAAGTATGCAAAGCATGCATCTCAATTAGTCAGCAACCAGGTGTGGAAAGTC
CCCAGGCTCCCCAGCAGGCAGAAGTATGCAAAGCATGCATCTCAATTAGTCAGCAACCATAGTCCCGCCC
CTAACTCCGCCCATCCCGCCCCTAACTCCGCCCAGTTCCGCCCATTCTCCGCCCCATGGCTGACTAATTT
TTTTTATTTATGCAGAGGCCGAGGCCGCCTCTGCCTCTGAGCTATTCCAGAAGTAGTGAGGAGGCTTTTT
TGGAGGCCTAGGCTTTTGCAAAAAGCTCCCGGGAGCTTGTATATCCATTTTCGGATCTGATCAGCACGTG
TTGACAATTAATCATCGGCATAGTATATCGGCATAGTATAATACGACAAGGTGAGGAACTAAACCATGGC
CAAGTTGACCAGTGCCGTTCCGGTGCTCACCGCGCGCGACGTCGCCGGAGCGGTCGAGTTCTGGACCGAC
CGGCTCGGGTTCTCCCGGGACTTCGTGGAGGACGACTTCGCCGGTGTGGTCCGGGACGACGTGACCCTGT
TCATCAGCGCGGTCCAGGACCAGGTGGTGCCGGACAACACCCTGGCCTGGGTGTGGGTGCGCGGCCTGGA
CGAGCTGTACGCCGAGTGGTCGGAGGTCGTGTCCACGAACTTCCGGGACGCCTCCGGGCCGGCCATGACC
GAGATCGGCGAGCAGCCGTGGGGGCGGGAGTTCGCCCTGCGCGACCCGGCCGGCAACTGCGTGCACTTCG
TGGCCGAGGAGCAGGACTGACACGTGCTACGAGATTTCGATTCCACCGCCGCCTTCTATGAAAGGTTGGG
CTTCGGAATCGTTTTCCGGGACGCCGGCTGGATGATCCTCCAGCGCGGGGATCTCATGCTGGAGTTCTTC
GCCCACCCCAACTTGTTTATTGCAGCTTATAATGGTTACAAATAAAGCAATAGCATCACAAATTTCACAA
ATAAAGCATTTTTTTCACTGCATTCTAGTTGTGGTTTGTCCAAACTCATCAATGTATCTTATCATGTCTG
TATACCGTCGACCTCTAGCTAGAGCTTGGCGTAATCATGGTCATAGCTGTTTCCTGTGTGAAATTGTTAT
CCGCTCACAATTCCACACAACATACGAGCCGGAAGCATAAAGTGTAAAGCCTGGGGTGCCTAATGAGTGA
GCTAACTCACATTAATTGCGTTGCGCTCACTGCCCGCTTTCCAGTCGGGAAACCTGTCGTGCCAGCTGCA
TTAATGAATCGGCCAACGCGCGGGGAGAGGCGGTTTGCGTATTGGGCGCTCTTCCGCTTCCTCGCTCACT
GACTCGCTGCGCTCGGTCGTTCGGCTGCGGCGAGCGGTATCAGCTCACTCAAAGGCGGTAATACGGTTAT
CCACAGAATCAGGGGATAACGCAGGAAAGAACATGTGAGCAAAAGGCCAGCAAAAGGCCAGGAACCGTAA
AAAGGCCGCGTTGCTGGCGTTTTTCCATAGGCTCCGCCCCCCTGACGAGCATCACAAAAATCGACGCTCA
AGTCAGAGGTGGCGAAACCCGACAGGACTATAAAGATACCAGGCGTTTCCCCCTGGAAGCTCCCTCGTGC
GCTCTCCTGTTCCGACCCTGCCGCTTACCGGATACCTGTCCGCCTTTCTCCCTTCGGGAAGCGTGGCGCT
TTCTCATAGCTCACGCTGTAGGTATCTCAGTTCGGTGTAGGTCGTTCGCTCCAAGCTGGGCTGTGTGCAC
GAACCCCCCGTTCAGCCCGACCGCTGCGCCTTATCCGGTAACTATCGTCTTGAGTCCAACCCGGTAAGAC
ACGACTTATCGCCACTGGCAGCAGCCACTGGTAACAGGATTAGCAGAGCGAGGTATGTAGGCGGTGCTAC
AGAGTTCTTGAAGTGGTGGCCTAACTACGGCTACACTAGAAGAACAGTATTTGGTATCTGCGCTCTGCTG
AAGCCAGTTACCTTCGGAAAAAGAGTTGGTAGCTCTTGATCCGGCAAACAAACCACCGCTGGTAGCGGTG
GTTTTTTTGTTTGCAAGCAGCAGATTACGCGCAGAAAAAAAGGATCTCAAGAAGATCCTTTGATCTTTTC
TACGGGGTCTGACGCTCAGTGGAACGAAAACTCACGTTAAGGGATTTTGGTCATGAGATTATCAAAAAGG
ATCTTCACCTAGATCCTTTTAAATTAAAAATGAAGTTTTAAATCAATCTAAAGTATATATGAGTAAACTT
GGTCTGACAGTTACCAATGCTTAATCAGTGAGGCACCTATCTCAGCGATCTGTCTATTTCGTTCATCCAT
AGTTGCCTGACTCCCCGTCGTGTAGATAACTACGATACGGGAGGGCTTACCATCTGGCCCCAGTGCTGCA
ATGATACCGCGAGACCCACGCTCACCGGCTCCAGATTTATCAGCAATAAACCAGCCAGCCGGAAGGGCCG
AGCGCAGAAGTGGTCCTGCAACTTTATCCGCCTCCATCCAGTCTATTAATTGTTGCCGGGAAGCTAGAGT
AAGTAGTTCGCCAGTTAATAGTTTGCGCAACGTTGTTGCCATTGCTACAGGCATCGTGGTGTCACGCTCG
TCGTTTGGTATGGCTTCATTCAGCTCCGGTTCCCAACGATCAAGGCGAGTTACATGATCCCCCATGTTGT
GCAAAAAAGCGGTTAGCTCCTTCGGTCCTCCGATCGTTGTCAGAAGTAAGTTGGCCGCAGTGTTATCACT
CATGGTTATGGCAGCACTGCATAATTCTCTTACTGTCATGCCATCCGTAAGATGCTTTTCTGTGACTGGT
GAGTACTCAACCAAGTCATTCTGAGAATAGTGTATGCGGCGACCGAGTTGCTCTTGCCCGGCGTCAATAC
GGGATAATACCGCGCCACATAGCAGAACTTTAAAAGTGCTCATCATTGGAAAACGTTCTTCGGGGCGAAA
ACTCTCAAGGATCTTACCGCTGTTGAGATCCAGTTCGATGTAACCCACTCGTGCACCCAACTGATCTTCA
GCATCTTTTACTTTCACCAGCGTTTCTGGGTGAGCAAAAACAGGAAGGCAAAATGCCGCAAAAAAGGGAA
TAAGGGCGACACGGAAATGTTGAATACTCATACTCTTCCTTTTTCAATATTATTGAAGCATTTATCAGGG
TTATTGTCTCATGAGCGGATACATATTTGAATGTATTTAGAAAAATAAACAAATAGGGGTTCCGCGCACA
TTTCCCCGAAAAGTGCCACCTGAC
Features (pLannotate 1.2.2; 33 found; start..end, strand, type, name):
     31..83      -  misc_feature   bom (fragment): basis of mobility region from pBR322
    238..617     +  enhancer       CMV enhancer: human cytomegalovirus immediate early enhancer
    618..817     +  promoter       CMV promoter: human cytomegalovirus (CMV) immediate early promoter
    835..1015    +  LTR            5' LTR (truncated): truncated 5' long terminal repeat (LTR) from HIV-1
   1062..1187    +  misc_feature   HIV-1 Ψ: packaging signal of human immunodeficiency virus type 1
   1171..1534    +  CDS            HIV-1 gag (fragment): gag protein from human immunodeficiency virus 1; gag
   1680..1913    +  misc_feature   RRE: The Rev response element (RRE) of HIV-1 allows for Rev-dependent mRNA export from the nucleus to the cytoplasm.
   2290..2390    +  CDS            Rev (fragment): human immunodeficiency virus 1 (HIV-1) Rev protein; rev; enhances nuclear export of unspliced and incompletely spliced viral mRNAs
   2440..2557    +  misc_feature   cPPT/CTS: central polypurine tract and central termination sequence of HIV-1
   2620..2686    +  CDS            small t antigen (fragment): SV40 (simian virus 40) small t antigen
   2693..3871    +  promoter       EF-1α promoter: strong constitutive promoter for human elongation factor EF-1α
   3888..3906    +  promoter       T7 promoter: promoter for bacteriophage T7 RNA polymerase
   3926..3962    -  misc_feature   MCS (fragment): pBluescript multiple cloning site
   3970..5250    +  CDS            CASP8 (fragment): CASP8_HUMAN - Also known as MCH5 From Homo sapiens (Human).
   5317..6339    +  CDS            hph: KHYB_ECOLX - Experimental evidence at protein level: Swiss-Prot protein existence level 1. The aminoglycoside phosphotransferases achieve inactivation of their antibiotic substrates by phosphorylation. Only phosphorylates hygromycin and closely related compounds such as demethyl analogs and destomycin. From Escherichia coli.
   6423..6536    +  CDS            nef (fragment): NEF_HV1LA - Experimental evidence at protein level: Swiss-Prot protein existence level 1. Extracellular Nef protein targets CD4(+) T-lymphocytes for apoptosis by interacting with CXCR4 surface receptors. From Human immunodeficiency virus type 1 group M subtype B (isolate Lai) (HIV-1).
   6534..6567    +  protein_bind   loxP: Cre-mediated recombination occurs in the 8-bp core sequence (GCATACAT). Cre recombinase
   6592..6772    +  LTR            5' LTR (truncated): truncated 5' long terminal repeat (LTR) from HIV-1
   6804..7028    +  polyA_signal   bGH poly(A) signal: bovine growth hormone polyadenylation signal
   7032..7053    +  promoter       SV40 promoter (fragment): SV40 enhancer and early promoter
   7074..7502    +  rep_origin     f1 ori (sequence partly withheld): f1 bacteriophage origin of replication; arrow indicates direction of (+) strand synthesis
   7516..7845    +  promoter       SV40 promoter: SV40 enhancer and early promoter
   7893..7940    +  promoter       EM7 promoter: synthetic bacterial promoter&nbsp
   7959..8333    +  CDS            BleoR: antibiotic-binding protein; Sh ble from Streptoalloteichus hindustanus; confers resistance to bleomycin, phleomycin, and Zeocin™
   8343..8468    +  CDS            ble (fragment): BLE_KLEPN - Experimental evidence at protein level: Swiss-Prot protein existence level 1. Binding protein with a strong affinity to the bleomycin family of antibiotics. Binds to CL990; an antimitotic-antibiotic compound. From Klebsiella pneumoniae.
   8463..8584    +  polyA_signal   SV40 poly(A) signal: SV40 polyadenylation signal
   8655..8677    -  protein_bind   lac operator (fragment): The lac repressor binds to the lac operator to inhibit transcription in E. coli. This inhibition can be relieved by adding lactose or isopropyl-β-D-thiogalactopyranoside (IPTG). lac repressor encoded by lacI
   8681..8711    -  promoter       lac promoter: promoter for the E. coli lac operon
   8726..8747    -  protein_bind   CAP binding site: CAP binding activates transcription in the presence of cAMP. E. coli catabolite activator protein
   8760..8852    -  CDS            lacI (fragment): lac repressor; lacI; The lac repressor binds to the lac operator to inhibit transcription in E. coli. This inhibition can be relieved by adding lactose or isopropyl-β-D-thiogalactopyranoside (IPTG).
   9035..9623    -  rep_origin     ori: high-copy-number ColE1/pMB1/pBR322/pUC origin of replication
   9794..10654   -  CDS            AmpR: β-lactamase; bla; confers resistance to ampicillin, carbenicillin, and related antibiotics
  10655..10759   -  promoter       AmpR promoter: bla
