[The description below was written by a language model from this plasmid's Addgene catalogue record and pLannotate feature annotations shown in this document.]
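Description:
LV_EF1a_Caspase8(C360A)-P2A-Hygro_Barcode is a lentiviral transfer plasmid of about 10.8 kb for stable expression of a human CASP8 variant in mammalian cells; the record lists the backbone as unknown. It is propagated in E. coli through a high-copy ColE1/pUC-type origin with ampicillin resistance, and it also carries an f1 origin. The viral portion has a third-generation-style layout. A CMV enhancer/promoter drives a truncated HIV-1 5' LTR, followed by the Ψ packaging signal with a gag fragment, the RRE for Rev-dependent export, and the cPPT/CTS. A second truncated LTR lies downstream, preceded by a loxP site and followed by a bGH polyadenylation signal. Outside the LTRs, the backbone retains an SV40/EM7-driven bleomycin/Zeocin resistance cassette, which would not be packaged into virus.

Between the LTRs, the EF-1α promoter drives the 1,281 bp CASP8 open reading frame carrying the C360A substitution. This frame is joined, by a P2A self-cleaving peptide according to the construct name, to the hygromycin phosphotransferase gene (hph). A single transcript therefore yields both the caspase variant and the marker used to select transduced cells. The catalogue lists an N-terminal V5 tag on the insert, but neither the tag, the P2A nor the barcode is annotated in the feature table, so their exact positions are not confirmed there. The barcode is intended to allow the expressed transcript to be identified in single-cell RNA-seq. According to the associated publication, this supports multiplexed screens of the oncogenicity of genes and variants in teratomas. Part of the plasmid derives from a cancer pathway ORF collection.
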