Addgene plasmid #170217: LV_EF1a_Caspase8(C360A)-P2A-Hygro_Barcode
Purpose: Barcoded lentiviral vector to express Caspase8 (C360A) in mammalian cells under control of EF1a promoter. Barcoded for transcript detection in single cell RNA-seq
Depositing lab: Prashant Mali. Depositing organization: University of California, San Diego (UCSD). Publication: Charting oncogenicity of genes and variants across lineages via multiplexed screens in teratomas. Parekh U, McDonald D, Dailamy A, Wu Y, Cordes T, Zhang K, Tipps A, Metallo C, Mali P. iScience. 2021 Sep 20;24(10):103149. doi: 10.1016/j.isci.2021.103149. eCollection 2021 Oct 22. PubMed 34646987.
Backbone
  Vector backbone: Unknown
  Backbone size w/o insert (bp): 9514
  Vector type: Lentiviral
  Selectable markers: Hygromycin
Growth in bacteria
  Bacterial resistance: Ampicillin, 100 μg/mL
  Growth temperature: 37°C
  Growth strain: NEB Stable
  Copy number: High Copy
Gene/Insert
  Gene/Insert name: CASP8
  Species: H. sapiens (human)
  Insert size (bp): 1281
  Mutation: C360A
  Entrez Gene: CASP8 (a.k.a. ALPS2B, CAP4, Casp-8, FLICE, MACH, MCH5)
  Promoter: EF1a
  Tag / fusion protein: V5 (N terminal on insert)
  Cloning method: Gibson Cloning
  Sequencing primers: 5′ 5'-ttctcaagcctcagacagtgg-3'
Resource information
  A portion of this plasmid was derived from a plasmid made by: Sabatini and Wood Cancer Pathways ORFs Kit (#1000000072)
Terms and licenses: Academic/Nonprofit Terms; Industry Terms: Not Available to Industry
How to cite: LV_EF1a_Caspase8(C360A)-P2A-Hygro_Barcode was a gift from Prashant Mali (Addgene plasmid # 170217 ; http://n2t.net/addgene:170217 ; RRID:Addgene_170217)
